Addgene plasmid #40245: pAM2195
Depositing lab: Susan Golden. Depositing organization: University of California, San Diego (UCSD). Publication: Detection of rhythmic bioluminescence from luciferase reporters in cyanobacteria. Mackey SR, Ditty JL, Clerico EM, Golden SS. Methods Mol Biol. 2007;362:115-29. 10.1007/978-1-59745-257-1_8 PubMed 17417005.
Backbone
  Vector backbone: pAM1582
  Total vector size (bp): 16600
  Vector type: Cyanobacteria cloning vector
Growth in bacteria
  Bacterial resistance: Chloramphenicol, 25 μg/mL
  Growth temperature: 37°C
  Growth strain: DH10B
  Copy number: Unknown
Gene/Insert
  Gene/Insert name: PpsbAI::luxCDE, PpsbAI::luxAB
  Species: Synechococcus elongatus PCC 7942
  Insert size (bp): 5400
  Promoter: n/a
  Cloning method: Restriction Enzyme; 5′ cloning site n/a (unknown if destroyed); 3′ cloning site n/a (unknown if destroyed)
  Sequencing primers: 5′ n/a; 3′ n/a
Terms and licenses: Academic/Nonprofit Terms; Industry Terms: Not Available to Industry
Depositor comments: NSII.1 vector Lux Genes: luxAB & luxCDE synthesizes luciferase and substrate in S. elongatus SmaI--PvuII fragment containing PpsbAI::luxCDE was cloned into SmaI site of pAM1582. Orientation of PpsbAI::luxCDE is same as that of PpsbAI::luxAB. NS2.1, PpsbAI::luxCDE, PpsbAI::luxAB plasmid.
How to cite: pAM2195 was a gift from Susan Golden (Addgene plasmid # 40245 ; http://n2t.net/addgene:40245 ; RRID:Addgene_40245)
