[The description below was written by a language model from this plasmid's Addgene catalogue record and pLannotate feature annotations shown in this document.]
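Description:
pAM2195 is a roughly 16.6 kb cyanobacterial cloning vector built on the pAM1582 backbone and designed to deliver a complete bacterial luciferase system into Synechococcus elongatus PCC 7942. The depositor describes it as a neutral site II (NS2.1) vector. Such plasmids are normally propagated in E. coli and then integrate their cargo into a dispensable chromosomal locus of the cyanobacterium by homologous recombination, although the feature table does not explicitly label the neutral-site flanking arms. The E. coli portion looks pBR322-derived, with a ColE1/pMB1-type origin, rop, the bom mobilisation region and a partial tetracycline resistance gene. The catalogue lists chloramphenicol as the selection, matching an intact cat promoter and CmR gene. The annotation also finds a full-length AmpR gene with its promoter in the backbone, plus a second, truncated bla fragment.

The payload is two cassettes in the same orientation, each driven by the S. elongatus psbAI promoter; short psbA1 coding fragments sit directly upstream of each cassette. One cassette carries luxA and luxB, annotated as Vibrio harveyi sequences, which encode the two luciferase subunits. The other carries luxC, luxD and luxE, annotated as matching the Photorhabdus luminescens operon, with only remnants of luxA and luxB between luxD and luxE. These three genes encode the fatty acid reductase complex that makes the long-chain aldehyde substrate. The luxCDE cassette was added as a SmaI–PvuII fragment into the SmaI site of pAM1582. rrnB T1 and T2 terminators lie beside the cassettes, on the promoter side of luxCDE. Because enzyme and substrate are both produced in the cell, light is emitted without added aldehyde. The associated publication concerns detecting rhythmic bioluminescence from luciferase reporters in cyanobacteria.
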