Features (pLannotate 1.2.2; 28 found; start..end, strand, type, name):
    512..649     +  CDS            PUDP (fragment): HDHD1_HUMAN - Also known as DXF68S1E, FAM16AX, GS1, HDHD1, HDHD1A. Experimental evidence at protein level: Swiss-Prot protein existence level 1. Dephosphorylates pseudouridine 5'-phosphate, a potential intermediate in rRNA degradation. Pseudouridine is then excreted intact in urine. From Homo sapiens (Human).
   1485..1598    -  CDS            luxE (fragment): LUXE_VIBHA - Protein inferred from homology: Swiss-Prot protein existence level 3. Acyl-protein synthetase activates tetradecanoic acid. It is a component of the fatty acid reductase complex responsible for converting tetradecanoic acid to the aldehyde which serves as substrate in the luciferase-catalyzed reaction. From Vibrio harveyi (Beneckea harveyi).
   1686..2657    -  CDS            luxB: LUXB_VIBHA - Experimental evidence at protein level: Swiss-Prot protein existence level 1. Light-emitting reaction in luminous bacteria. The specific role of the beta subunit is unknown, but it is absolutely required for bioluminescence activity. From Vibrio harveyi (Beneckea harveyi).
   2687..3751    -  CDS            luxA: LUXA_VIBHA - Experimental evidence at protein level: Swiss-Prot protein existence level 1. Light-emitting reaction in luminous bacteria. From Vibrio harveyi (Beneckea harveyi).
   3789..3887    -  CDS            luxD (fragment): LUXD_VIBHA - Experimental evidence at protein level: Swiss-Prot protein existence level 1. Acyl transferase is part of the fatty acid reductase system required for aldehyde biosynthesis; it produces fatty acids for the luminescent reaction. From Vibrio harveyi (Beneckea harveyi).
   3882..4058    -  CDS            psbA1 (fragment): PSBA1_SYNE7 - Also known as psbA-I. Experimental evidence at protein level: Swiss-Prot protein existence level 1. Photosystem II (PSII) is a light-driven water:plastoquinone oxidoreductase that uses light energy to abstract electrons from H(2)O, generating O(2) and a proton gradient subsequently used for ATP formation. It consists of a core antenna complex that captures photons, and an electron transfer chain that converts photonic excitation into a charge separation. The D1/D2 (PsbA/PsbA) reaction center heterodimer binds P680, the primary electron donor of PSII as well as several subsequent
   4396..4413    -  misc_feature   MCS (fragment): pUC18/19 multiple cloning site
   5118..6230    -  CDS            LuxE: LuxE; luxE; from the Photorhabdus luminescens bioluminescence operon
   6409..6665    -  CDS            LuxB (fragment): LuxB luciferase subunit; luxB; from the Photorhabdus luminescens bioluminescence operon
   6665..6827    -  CDS            LuxA (fragment): LuxA luciferase subunit; luxA; from the Photorhabdus luminescens bioluminescence operon
   6876..7799    -  CDS            LuxD: LuxD acyltransferase; luxD; from the Photorhabdus luminescens bioluminescence operon
   7812..9254    -  CDS            LuxC: LuxC fatty acid reductase; luxC; from the Photorhabdus luminescens bioluminescence operon
   9272..9460    -  CDS            psbA1 (fragment): PSBA1_SYNE7 - Also known as psbA-I. Experimental evidence at protein level: Swiss-Prot protein existence level 1. Photosystem II (PSII) is a light-driven water:plastoquinone oxidoreductase that uses light energy to abstract electrons from H(2)O, generating O(2) and a proton gradient subsequently used for ATP formation. It consists of a core antenna complex that captures photons, and an electron transfer chain that converts photonic excitation into a charge separation. The D1/D2 (PsbA/PsbA) reaction center heterodimer binds P680, the primary electron donor of PSII as well as several subsequent
   9767..9794    -  terminator     rrnB T2 terminator: transcription terminator T2 from the E. coli rrnB gene
   9886..9972    -  terminator     rrnB T1 terminator: Escherichia coli rrnB; transcription terminator T1 from the E. coli rrnB gene
  10062..10293   -  ncRNA          SSU rRNA archaea: Accession: RF01959 - Archaeal small subunit ribosomal RNA
  10310..10554   -  CDS            AmpR (fragment): β-lactamase; bla; confers resistance to ampicillin, carbenicillin, and related antibiotics
  10555..10659   -  promoter       AmpR promoter: bla
  10862..10964   +  promoter       cat promoter: promoter of the E. coli cat gene encoding chloramphenicol acetyltransferase
  10965..11624   +  CDS            CmR: chloramphenicol acetyltransferase; cat; confers resistance to chloramphenicol
  12381..12629   -  CDS            msbA (fragment): MSBA_SALTY - Experimental evidence at protein level: Swiss-Prot protein existence level 1. Involved in lipopolysaccharide (LPS) biosynthesis. Translocates lipid A-core from the inner to the outer leaflet of the inner membrane. Transmembrane domains (TMD) form a pore in the inner membrane and the ATP-binding domain (NBD) is responsible for energy generation. From Salmonella typhimurium (strain LT2 / SGSC1412 / ATCC 700720).
  12623..13530   +  CDS            TcR (fragment): tetracycline efflux protein; tet; confers resistance to tetracycline
  13772..14152   -  CDS            YPB1_ECOLX: Protein predicted: Swiss-Prot protein existence level 4. From Escherichia coli.
  14169..14360   +  CDS            rop: Rop protein, which maintains plasmids at low copy number; rop
  14462..14602   +  misc_feature   bom: basis of mobility region from pBR322
  14788..15376   -  rep_origin     ori: high-copy-number ColE1/pMB1/pBR322/pUC origin of replication
  15547..16407   -  CDS            AmpR: β-lactamase; bla; confers resistance to ampicillin, carbenicillin, and related antibiotics
  16408..16512   -  promoter       AmpR promoter: bla
>Addgene plasmid #40245 | pAM2195 | depositor full sequence | sequence record 51671 | pAM2195 sequence 16617 bps
AGCTTGTCATCTGCCGGATGAGGCAAAACCCTGCCTACGGCGCGATTACATCGTCCCAGCGCGATCGCTC
TTACTGTTGATGGCTCGTGCTTAAAAACAATGCAAACTTCACCGTTTCAGCTGGTGATTTTCGACTGTGA
TGGTGTGCTTGTTGATAGCGGAACGCATCACTAATCGCGTCTTTGCAGACATGCTCAATGAACTGGGTCT
GTTGGTGACTTTGGATGACATGTTTGAGCAGTTTGTGGGTCATTCCATGGCTGACTGTCTCAAACTAATT
GAGCGACGGTTAGGCAATCCTCCACCCCCTGACTTTGTTCAGCACTATCAACGCCGTACCCGTATCGCGT
TAGAAACGCATCTACAAGCCGTTCCTGGGGTTGAAGAGGCTTTGGATGCTCTTGAATTGCCCTACTGTGT
TGCGTCCAGTGGTGATCATCAAAAGATGCGAACCACACTGAGCCTGACGAAGCTCTGGCCACGATTTGAG
GGACGAATCTTCAGCGTGACTGAAGTACCTCGCGGCAAGCCATTTCCCGATGTCTTTTTGTTGGCCGCCG
ATCGCTTCGGGGTTAATCCTACGGCCTGCGCTGTGATCGAAGACACCCCCTTGGGAGTAGCGGCAGGCGT
GGCGGCAGGAATGCAAGTGTTTGGCTACGCGGGTTCCATGCCCGCTTGGCGTCTGCAAGAAGCCGGTGCC
CATCTCATTTTTGACGATATGCGACTGCTGCCCAGTCTGCTCCAATCGTCGCCAAAAGATAACTCCACAG
CATTGCCCAATCCCTAACCCCTGCTCGCGCCGCAACTACACACTAAACCGTTCCTGCGCGATCGCTCTTA
CTGTTGATGGCTCGTGCTTAAAAACAATGCAACCCTAACCGTTTCAGCTGGTGATTTTCGGACGATTTGG
CTTACAGGGATAACTGAGAGTCAACAGCCTCTGTCCGTCATTGCACACCCATCCATGCACTGGGGACTTG
ACTCATGCTGAATCACATTTCCCTTGTCCATTGGGCGAGAGGGGAGGGGAATCTTCTGGACTCTTCACTA
AGCGGCGATCGCAGGTTCTTCTACCCAAGCAGTGGCGATCGCTTGATTGCAGTCTTCAATGCTGGCCTCT
GCAGCCATCGCCGCCACCAAAGCATCGTAGGCGGGACGTTGTTGCTCCAGTAAAGTCTTCGCCCGTAACA
ATCCCCAGCGACTGCGTAAATCCGCTTCGGCAGGATTGCGATCGAGTTGCCGCCACAGTTGTTTCCACTG
GGCGCGATCGTCAGCTCCCCCTTCCACGTTGCCGTAGACCAGTTGCTCTGCCGCTGCACCGGCCATCAAC
ACCTGACACCACTGTTCCAGCGATCGCTGACTGAGTTGCCCCTGTGCGGCTTCGGCTTCTAGCGCAGCTG
CTTGGAACTGCACACCCCCGCGACCAGGTTGTCCTTGGCGCAGCGCTTCCCACGCTGAGAGGGTGTAGCC
CGTCACGGGTAACCGATCTGTTTTTGTTCCTGCAATGACCATTGCTGAGGAGTTCCCATGAAAATCAAGT
CATCGATTTCTGTGCTCGCTGCGATGTTTTCCTGCTTAACCGCTGAAAGTACGTCCATATAAATGCCTCT
ATTAGTTAGCGCTATCGGCGAAAAGAATGGTGATATAAGGGGCATCGCTGCCCCTTCAGCATCAGTTAAA
CGTTACGAGTGGTATTTGACGATGTTGGCGTTTACCACATCGATAACCGCTCTTTGCTGCGCTTTATCTT
CCATCGACTCAAAAGACATCAATAGGTCCGCGGCACCACAACACTCAATCGCAACTCGCGCTGCCTGAGT
ACTTTCTTCATAAGTACCGATGGCATTTTCTGACAACAGCTCTCCCATTTTTTGCTCAAAGTCGGTATTT
GAGTAAGATTCACGGACAAACTCTTCCAAATACACGCGAGCTTCTGCCCTTGCTGCTTCACCATCTACAT
TTTGGTTGACCAGCAGCGTCAGCTTGTGTCGAACCTGACTAACATCGACACCATGTGCCTGAGCAACTTC
GTGGTACAAACCGGCGTATTCTTTTCTTTGAGCGTTTGAGTCGTCCCATCTAAACACGAGTGGAAGCCCT
AACTTAGCCGCCCATTCAACCACTTCTTTGCTCGTCGCATTCACAAATTGCGCAGGACCGCCTTCAGTGA
ACGCGTGTGGGTTAACGGAGATTTTAGGAAAACTATAAAAATCATTGTTTGGATGGCAGTACCCAGTAGT
GAATGCATCATTGATGATCTTGTGACACTCACTGAACAACTGAAACTGAGAATCCGTTGGTCGATTAAAG
AAGCGCATATCTGCACTCTTTTCACAATCACTAAAGCCAAAGGCAAAACGGCCTTCACTCATTTGGTCAA
GTAGACACGCTTCTTCCGCCACACGTACTGGATGATGCGTGGTAATGACGTGATTCAACGAAGCCACTTT
GGCGTTCTTTGTCATACCAAGTAAAAAACCAGCCACTGTTAGTGGGGCACCAACCACACCATTGTTCGAG
AAATGGTTTTCGTAAACAGCCAACGTGTCAAACTTCAACTGATCTACGTAATGTGCGGTATCTAACATTT
CTTCGATGACTTGATCAGAAGAACGCTTTGAATTCATAAAATTGAGGAAGAATAATCCAAATTTCATGTC
TCTTTCCTTTTAGAAAATATTAATTACTGTTTTTCTTTGAGATATGGCATCACATCAGACTGGAATAGCT
TCATAGATGCGATAATTTCTTCTTCAGAACCGTTTGCTTCAAAACCACAACAAATATTGTCAATACCCGT
CGCATCAATATCTTGCTGGATAATCGCGATACACTCTTCAGGCGTCCCTACTGGGTTGATTTCGTAGCTG
TAATCAATTCGGCGATTGGTGTCTTTGTGGCCTTTCAACACAAAATCACGCCATTGACCTTTATTGAAGT
CGTAACCTTTTGTTTGGTCAGAGTCGTCAAAAATCTTGGTGGCATTCACGTATGAGTCGTACCAATGGCC
CAAGAAGTTGCGGCAAATATCTTTGGCTCTATTTGAGTCATGATCGACGGAGGTGATGTAAGACAAACAG
TGGTCAATCTTAGTCACATCGTAGCCATGTTCAGTCGCGACTTCGTTGTAAAGATCAAGCTGCGCTTTCT
TCTCGTGAGTGTTGATGATCCAGCTTAGAATCATTGGTAGGCCACGCTCTGCAGCCCATTCTGTCGTTGA
TGCTGACTCCGCGACGACATAAACAGGAGCACCACCTTGTGTGTAAGCCGATGGATTCAGTTGGATTTTC
GGGAACTTAATATGTTCGTTATCCGCCGCGATATAGCCTTCATTGAAGCCTTCTTTCATCAAGTCATACC
AACAGTCCATTAAGGCTCGGCTGTTATCCATGTCTGTACCAAAGACACGAAAATCTTTATCGTACAAACC
GCGACAAATACCAAAACGGAATCGTCCTTTTGACATTTGATCCAGTAGGTTTACGTCTTCTGCTTGTCGA
ACCGGATGGGCAGTCGGCAATACGATAGCTGCAGTGCCAACGTTGAGCGTTTCTGTCGCACCTAATAGGT
GTGCGGCAGCAACATAAGGATTCCCTAACAACCCAAATTCAGTGAAGTGGTGCTCTAGCAACCAAACGGT
GTCGAAGCCACAACCTTCAGACGCTTTGCCCAGATTAACCAATCGCTTCATCACTTCGGTCTGAGATAGC
TCAGGTGGCTGATAAGTGAGAAGGAAGTTTCCAAATTTCATAACATTTCCTTATTTGTTGGTATTACGAT
AAGACCTAAGCCATTTCTGGCGTACGGCTTTCAATTTCCGCTTTCAAGCGACGTTCATTCACAGTCGCGA
TGGTGAGTTGTTCAAAATCAGGCTCGATAAAGTCGACGGGAGGGGCTGCAATGAACGCAACGATGAAGCA
GATGGTGGCGGTCAGCAGAGTGGGGATCATCAGCACGCCGAACCAACCCACGTAGATGCGGTTGTCGGTG
CTGGTTACCCACTCACAAAACCGATCCCAAACGTTATCGCGGCGTTGCTCGCGAAGAATGCTGGTCATAT
CGATCTTGAGGTTGTAAAGGGCAAGAGTCTTAGTTAAAAACTCTTGCTTTTTAGGCTAGGAGATTAACTG
TCAAAAAGGTGTAAAAAACCCTTAATTTTTAGCTAAGTAGACACTATTTTTATGTAACGAAAACTTTGTG
AATTTATGTAATGTTTAGAGCGATCGCCCAAGGCTACAGTGCTCAACGGAGCCAAAACTACTGTCTACAC
TGGATTAGAAGACGCTAAATCCAGCCTCTAGACCCCTGCTTGGAACTGCACACCCCCGCGACCAGGTTGT
CCTTGGCGCAGCGCTTCCCACGCTGAGAGGGTGTAGCCCGTCACGGGTAACCGATGGGTACCGAGCTCGA
ATTGAATTCCTTTAATCCCTTTAATTCCTGGATTTTTTCTCCGAAATCTGGGAGCGTATAAACATCTGGA
CTCGTATAAATCAGTTGACTGGTTTCTATGCCTTCTTTGCCACATATTATATGTATATCAACTAATACCG
TATTATTATCATAACCTATAGACATAGTTCCATTGTATTTTAGCGCGTTCTCAAATTCTTCTTTTGATGG
ATACGATGATCCATCTCCGTACTTTTTCGTTAACGATTTGCTTACTGGCTTCACAAGTCTGCCAATATTA
ATCTCTAATCTTTTAAATTTCCCATTTAAAAAAAATGCCATTGCTTCACGCTTTTTGTTAGCAAACGAAA
AGTCAGAACATGAATAAAGTGATACTTCTTCTATTCGAGAATCTCCCTCAAATTTTTCAAAATCACATAA
CCTCTTCGAAAGAAACTCTTCTTCTGTCATGCCAAACTTTGCATCTTTATACCCATCAACTGCCATTGCA
CCAAAGCTAATCATTCCCAATGCAAGCATAACTGCCAATTTTTTCATGTTATCTCCTTTTGCTTTGAGCC
AATAATAACAATGAGAACAATGTTAAGCCAACCCCATAAACCTCTATCAAGTACCCAAATGTGGATGTTT
TGGAGAATTTTGTAAAGTGTAGATGTCATTCAGATTTATATAACGCAAGCATTCCACTTACAATTAGGCA
AAGGATATCAACTATCAAACGCTTCGGTTAAGCTTAAAGCACACCCTTTCTGCGTCCTCGTATTGACGCG
ACGTAAAATTTCAACGAGCACGCCGGGATACTTACCATATTCTCTGCTAATTATCCCGACATCATCGGTA
ACAATAAATGCTGGATAACTGGTTGCTGACGCATCCATATAACTCATCAACCCCGGCGTTCCATCAGGTA
CAGGTTTCAACGTTTCAGGATCAAGCGCTCGCGCATATACCCACGGCGGAACATGTTTACGCTGCATTTC
ATCCTCAAAGAAACAAGTGTTGAGTTCAACTTGATTAAATATATCTCGGATCTGACTAATATCACTGAGA
TTGAAAGTATCAAATAAAAGATGATTGAAATCATCACGTTTCAGAGATTCTTTTTCGTAACTTTTCCAGC
CGCCTCCGGTTATGATATAAAGGCTTTTATCTCCAGAAAATGAGATTTTTTTATCTTTCATATAATGGCA
GAGTAAATAAATAAAGTATGGCGAACCAATAAGACAAAGATCTTTCCCTTGATTTTTTATTCGTTCAAGA
CTATTCAATGTTTTAACAAAATCTATTCGTTCTTCTGTTACGGTAAATGTCGTAGGATATAACAATTCCA
CCAAACTCATAACATATTTAAACCAAATATTATGAGCATTAAATCTATCTGGTCCCAAATTGACTAATTC
TATTTGATGATCAAACCAACTACCAACATATTTCATGCCATAACTCACAGAGCCTAAGAGTCTCTCAATA
CTTAATCTGTCACGCGCCACCTGACTTTTTAAACCATTCGTGCCGCTACTGGTAAACCAACTTTCAATCT
CGTTTTCCTGAGAAGTTAATAAGCGAGTAAACTTAAAAACCGATGTTGGGAATACAGGTATGTCATCAAT
TTCCGTAATATTGTCATCTACTTTGTGTGCCTGACAGTAGTGACGATATTCTCGACAATGTTTATAATGA
TTACGAAATGCATCAAGCACAAGTTTCTTTCTGATTTTTTCCTGCTCGTCGTAAGACCACACTAATGGAT
CGCTCGAAAAAATCAAATCATCAATTTCTGAGCTTGCTGTAATTTCTTGTTTATCAACATATGAAGTCAT
ACCTGTTTTACTCCTCAAGATAATATTAGAAAGTATGGCAGCACTGCTGTCATACTCTTTTATACCCTTC
ATCTTTCAAGCTGCTGCTTTGTTGGCTGCTTTCACTCACCCCAGTCACATAGTTATCTATGCTCCTGGGG
ATTCGTTCACTTGCCGCCTCGCTGCAACTCGAAATCTATTAGGTATATTCCATGTGGTACTTCTTAATAT
TATCATCAACAATATTGATTACATTTTTTTGGCTCATCAAATCATTCATTGGTTCAAAGGACAGCAATAC
ACTTTTCGCACCACACTTTTCAATTGCCAACTTAGCCGCAGTTATACACTCCGTATAATTTCCGACAGCG
TTTTCTGCAATTATTTCTTCAAGTTTATTTTCGAAATTTTCATTAGGGTGCATTTCAAGAACATAATCAC
TAATAAATGCACGCGGTTACCAAGCAAACCAAACTCCGTGAAATGATGCTCCAGTAACCATACGGTATCA
AAACCACACTCCTCAGAGATGCGACCTAATTTAACCAAACGTTTCATTACCTCTGTTTGAGAAAATTGGG
GAGGTTGGTATGTAAGCAAAAAGTTTCCAAATTTCATAGAGAGTCCTTATATTGCTATTTGAGTGATAGA
ATATCTCAATAGATTTTAAGACAGAGAAATTGCTTGATTTTCAATCTCAATTCTCATTCGGCGTTCATTG
ACTGTCGCAATAGTTAAATGTTCAAATGACGGTTCAGTAATATCAACATCAATATCCAGATGATCATTAT
CCATCGCGATAGCGGCTTTCGTAACCGATTGATAAAAATTGCGCAGGACCACTAAATTTTCACTCAAGTC
ATGCGAACTTCCTAACAAAGAATATATCTTGCATCGATTACTACGAATATTTGATAACAATGTGATAACT
TCATCTTGCTTGACCCAATTATCGTTATTTGCAGTAAAAGCAATAAACGGTATATCAAGATACATCATGT
TATTAATTGTAGAAGCTAAATCTTCCCAACCAAAATCAAGACAATCTCTCGCAAAGACTTCAGCACCCAA
TTTATGGCCTTCAAAATCTAGATTATTCGGCAATTCATTAATGGGTAGACTGAGATAATCAAACCCTAAA
GCTCTTTCAAGAGAATATCTTAAGTTAACAACACCGACTGCGGTGATTAAAAACGAAGCATTGATTTCAG
ATAGGCTTGCATAAGCTATCCGCGCAGATAAGCTTGAAGCCAACATACCGAAGTTATTTATTTTTCGTGT
AGTTAACCAATCAACCACTGCTAACAAGCTCTGCTTTCCTATAGACATTGTAAATTCATCAATTGTCCCT
GAACTCAATCCAACGTGGTGAAGCGAATCATAGCGGATCACATGAAATCCATTCCGCGATAAATATTCCG
CCAGACCAGCAAAATGATCCATCCTGCGGGCAAAACCAGACGCAATAATAATGGCATTCTTTCTCTTTGG
GCTGTTTTCTTCTGGCAGCGTTTCCCAAACATAAATTTTTTTATTTCCTTCAACACAAATAACGTGGTCG
ATGGTTTTATATTTTGATTCATTTTCCATACTTTTTACCTATTATGGGACAAATACAAGGAACTTATCTT
CTTCCAGGAATCGAGTCTGTTCTATTTCAACCGCAACATCCTTAGCCGTATAGTTAGATGGCCTTTCATG
AGAAATATATGTCACTAATCGTTGCAACGGTCTCATTCCGTCATGAGATCCACCAACTCGAAATATGTTA
TTCATTCCTGCTTCTACAATCCTTTCCGCACCTTTTAATGCTAACGCATCTCGATATTTAAATGATGACT
CCCAAGGAAAAATAGATATGGTTTGCGTCTTATTTTTTTGAACATAAGGCAATATTTGCTCAATATTATC
GACGTGATGAAGGTACACACATCTGCCAAGTGGTTGATTAAATTCCACACCTGCATTTGACTCAATAATC
ATCCAACGTTGATGAATATCCACCTCTACTTTTAATCCAGCAAACAAGCTTTCTTTTTGAACTAAAGAAT
AGGCCGCCTTTTCATCAAAATCTTTTTTGGCATTCGGTAATATATGCGCATATAGATTAAGTTTTTCTAT
CAACGCTAACTTAAATTCCTCATAATGATTTCCCATGTAATATATGTTTTGGGCAGAAAAACAAGCTCGC
TGATCGTAAAAACAAACATCATGAGCCGCACCTGTCGCTGCGGACGTCAAATCAACAGGATTATCGATAA
TGCAAAGACTCTTTTTAGAACCAAATTTAATCACATCAGCATAAGATGGCGCATGCTCTACCGCCCAATT
AATCGCATCTGGCCCTCCCCAAGCGACAATAACATCCGCATGTCGCATAATTTCTTTTGCGAGTGATGTA
TCACCTTGGTGGGGCCAATATATAACAGATAAAGAGCGCGTTATCGGATGATTAGGGTCTACATCAATAA
AACTTAACGCTAATGCATTAGCGGTAAAAGGATCGGTTGACGATGTTTTTATAATACACTGATTCTTAGT
TAAAATTGCGCGTAATATAGACATGATCCCAGATAATGGAACATTACCTGCCAACAGATGTACAGATTTA
CCTTTCGGAAAAGCCCGAACATAACTTTCATCCTGAGGTAGCCATTCATCCATGATATGGCGAGAACCAA
GTTCATTTTCTACAACATCATAAAGGCCGCCTTTAGAACATAAAATCATAGATATCCAATTGGCCTCTAG
CTTAGCCATTTCTTCTGAATATCCCATATATTTTTTTAAGTCACGAATGTATGTCCTGCGTCTTGAGTAT
TCTTCATTTTTCCATCTTTGCCCTACCGTATAGAGAAAATTGACAATGTTATGCAACCGTAATTCGTTAT
TTCCATTACAATCAATAATGTTTTTTACATGAGAGTCATTCAATATTGGCAGGTAAACACTATTATCACC
AAAATTAATGGATTGCACTAAATCATCACTTTCGGGAAAGATTTCAACCTGGCCGTTAATAATGAATGAA
ATTTTTTTAGTCATATTTGCCATCCACGAGCTCGGTACCCATCGTCGACGGGAGGGGCTGCAATGAACGC
AACGATGAAGCAGATGGTGGCGGTCAGCAGAGTGGGGATCATCAGCACGCCGAACCAACCCACGTAGATG
CGGTTGTCGGTGCTGGTTACCCACTCACAAAACCGATCCCAAACGTTATCGCGGCGTTGCTCGCGAAGAA
TGCTGGTCATATCGATCTTGAGGTTGTAAAGGGCAAGAGTCTTAGTTAAAAACTCTTGCTTTTTAGGCTA
GGAGATTAACTGTCAAAAAGGTGTAAAAAACCCTTAATTTTTAGCTAAGTAGACACTATTTTTATGTAAC
GAAAACTTTGTGAATTTATGTAATGTTTAGAGCGATCGCCCAAGGCTACAGTGCTCAACGGAGCCAAAAC
TACTGTCTACACTGGATTAGAAGACGCTAAATCCAGCCTCTAGACCCGGGCTCGAGCTAGCAAGCTTGGC
CGGATCCGGCCGGATCCGGGAGTTTGTAGAAACGCAAAAAGGCCATCCGTCAGGATGGCCTTCTGCTTAA
TTTGATGCCTGGCAGTTTATGGCGGGCGTCCTGCCCGCCACCCTCCGGGCCGTTGCTTCGCAACGTTCAA
ATCCGCTCCCGGCGGATTTGTCCTACTCAGGAGAGCGTTCACCGACAAACAACAGATAAAACGAAAGGCC
CAGTCTTTCGACTGAGCCTTTCGTTTTATTTGATGCCTGGCAGTTCCCTACTCTCGCATGGGGAGACCCC
ACACTACCATCGGCGCTACGGCGTTTCACTTCTGAGTTCGGCATGGGGTCAGGTGGGACCACCGCGCTAC
TGCCGCCAGGCAAATTCTGTTTTATTGAGCCGTTACCCCACCTACTAGCTAATCCCATCTGGGCACATCC
GATGGCAAGAGGCCCGAAGGTCCCCCTCTTTGGTCTTGCGACGTTATGCGGTATTAGCTACCGTTTCCAG
TAGTTATCCCCCTCCATCAGGCAGTTTCCCAGACATTACTCACCCGTCCGCCACTCGTCAGCAAAGAAGC
AAGCTTAGATCGATCCGTCACACGGGATAATACCGCGCCACATAGCAGAACTTTAAAAGTGCTCATCATT
GGAAAACGTTCTTCGGGGCGAAAACTCTCAAGGATCTTACCGCTGTTGAGATCCAGTTCGATGTAACCCA
CTCGTGCACCCAACTGATCTTCAGCATCTTTTACTTTCACCAGCGTTTCTGGGTGAGCAAAAACAGGAAG
GCAAAATGCCGCAAAAAAGGGAATAAGGGCGACACGGAAATGTTGAATACTCATACTCTTCCTTTTTCAA
TATTATTGAAGCATTTATCAGGGTTATTGTCTCATGAGCGGATACATATTTGAATGTATTTAGAAAAATA
AACAAATAGGGGTTCCGCGCACATTTCCCCGAAAAGTGCCACCTGACGTCTAAGAAACCATTATTATCAT
GACATTAACCTATAAAAATAGGCGTATCACGAGGCCCTTTCGTCTTCGAATAAATACCTGTGACGGAAGA
TCACTTCGCAGAATAAATAAATCCTGGTGTCCCTGTTGATACCGGGAAGCCCTGGGCCAACTTTTGGCGA
AAATGAGACGTTGATCGGCACGTAAGAGGTTCCAACTTTCACCATAATGAAATAAGATCACTACCGGGCG
TATTTTTTGAGTTATCGAGATTTTCAGGAGCTAAGGAAGCTAAAATGGAGAAAAAAATCACTGGATATAC
CACCGTTGATATATCCCAATGGCATCGTAAAGAACATTTTGAGGCATTTCAGTCAGTTGCTCAATGTACC
TATAACCAGACCGTTCAGCTGGATATTACGGCCTTTTTAAAGACCGTAAAGAAAAATAAGCACAAGTTTT
ATCCGGCCTTTATTCACATTCTTGCCCGCCTGATGAATGCTCATCCGGAATTCCGTATGGCAATGAAAGA
CGGTGAGCTGGTGATATGGGATAGTGTTCACCCTTGTTACACCGTTTTCCATGAGCAAACTGAAACGTTT
TCATCGCTCTGGAGTGAATACCACGACGATTTCCGGCAGTTTCTACACATATATTCGCAAGATGTGGCGT
GTTACGGTGAAAACCTGGCCTATTTCCCTAAAGGGTTTATTGAGAATATGTTTTTCGTCTCAGCCAATCC
CTGGGTGAGTTTCACCAGTTTTGATTTAAACGTGGCCAATATGGACAACTTCTTCGCCCCCGTTTTCACC
ATGGGCAAATATTATACGCAAGGCGACAAGGTGCTGATGCCGCTGGCGATTCAGGTTCATCATGCCGTTT
GTGATGGCTTCCATGTCGGCAGAATGCTTAATGAATTACAACAGTACTGCGATGAGTGGCAGGGCGGGGC
GTAATTTTTTTAAGGCAGTTATTGGTGCCCTTAAACGCCTGGTTGCTACGCCTGAATAAGTGATAATAAG
CGGATGAATGGCAGAAATTCGAAAGCAAATTCGACCCGGTCGTCGGTTCAGGGCAGGGTCGTTAAATAGC
CGCTTATGTCTATTGCTGGTTTACCGGTTTATTGACTACCGGAAGCAGTGTGACCGTGTGCTTCTCAAAT
GCCTGAGGCCAGTTTGCTCAGGCTCTCCCCGTGGAGGTAATAATTGACGATATGATCGACGGATCTGGTA
ACCCCAGCGCGGTTGCTACCAAGTAGTGACCCGCTTCGTGATGCAAAATCCGCTGACGATATTCGGGCGA
TCGCTGCTGAATGCCATCGAGCAGTAACGTGGCACCCCGCCCCTGCCAAGTCACCGCATCCAGACTGAAC
AGCACCAAGAGGCTAAAACCCAATCCCGCCGGTAGCAGCGGAGAACTACCCAGCATTGGTCCCACCAAAG
CTAATGCCGTCGTGGTAAAAATCGCGATCGCCGTCAGACTCAAGCCCAGTTCGCTCATGCTTCCTCATCT
AGGTCACAGTCTTCGGCGATCGCATCGATCTGATGCTGCAGCAAGCGTTTTCCATACCGGCGATCGCGCC
GTCGCCCTTTCGCTGCCGTGGCCCGCTTACGAGCTCGTTTATCGACCACGATCGCATCCAAATCCGCGAT
CGCTTCCCAGTCCGGCAATTCAGTCTGGGGCGTCCGTTTCATTAATCCTGATCAGGCACGAAATTGCTGT
GCGTAGTATCGCGCATAGCGGCCAGCCTCTGCCAACAGCGCATCGTGATTGCCTGCCTCAACAATCTGGC
CGCGCTCCATCACCAAGATGCGGCTGGCATTACGAACCGTAGCCAGACGGTGAGCAATGATAAAGACCGT
CCGTCCCTGCATCACCCGTTCTAGGGCCTCTTGCACCAAGGTTTCGGACTCGGAATCAAGCGCCGAAGTC
GCCTCATCCAGAATTAAAATGCGTGGATCCTCTACGCCGGACGCATCGTGGCCGGCATCACCGGCGCCAC
AGGTGCGGTTGCTGGCGCCTATATCGCCGACATCACCGATGGGGAAGATCGGGCTCGCCACTTCGGGCTC
ATGAGCGCTTGTTTCGGCGTGGGTATGGTGGCAGGCCCCGTGGCCGGGGGACTGTTGGGCGCCATCTCCT
TGCATGCACCATTCCTTGCGGCGGCGGTGCTCAACGGCCTCAACCTACTACTGGGCTGCTTCCTAATGCA
GGAGTCGCATAAGGGAGAGCGTCGATCGACCGATGCCCTTGAGAGCCTTCAACCCAGTCAGCTCCTTCCG
GTGGGCGCGGGGCATGACTATCGTCGCCGCACTTATGACTGTCTTCTTTATCATGCAACTCGTAGGACAG
GTGCCGGCAGCGCTCTGGGTCATTTTCGGCGAGGACCGCTTTCGCTGGAGCGCGACGATGATCGGCCTGT
CGCTTGCGGTATTCGGAATCTTGCACGCCCTCGCTCAAGCCTTCGTCACTGGTCCCGCCACCAAACGTTT
CGGCGAGAAGCAGGCCATTATCGCCGGCATGGCGGCCGACGCGCTGGGCTACGTCTTGCTGGCGTTCGCG
ACGCGAGGCTGGATGGCCTTCCCCATTATGATTCTTCTCGCTTCCGGCGGCATCGGGATGCCCGCGTTGC
AGGCCATGCTGTCCAGGCAGGTAGATGACGACCATCAGGGACAGCTTCAAGGATCGCTCGCGGCTCTTAC
CAGCCTAACTTCGATCACTGGACCGCTGATCGTCACGGCGATTTATGCCGCCTCGGCGAGCACATGGAAC
GGGTTGGCATGGATTGTAGGCGCCGCCCTATACCTTGTCTGCCTCCCCGCGTTGCGTCGCGGTGCATGGA
GCCGGGCCACCTCGACCTGAATGGAAGCCGGCGGCACCTCGCTAACGGATTCACCACTCCAAGAATTGGA
GCCAATCAATTCTTGCGGAGAACTGTGAATGCGCAAACCAACCCTTGGCAGAACATATCCATCGCGTCCG
CCATCTCCAGCAGCCGCACGCGGCGCATCTCGGGCAGCGTTGGGTCCTGGCCACGGGTGCGCATGATCGT
GCTCCTGTCGTTGAGGACCCGGCTAGGCTGGCGGGGTTGCCTTACTGGTTAGCAGAATGAATCACCGATA
CGCGAGCGAACGTGAAGCGACTGCTGCTGCAAAACGTCTGCGACCTGAGCAACAACATGAATGGTCTTCG
GTTTCCGTGTTTCGTAAAGTCTGGAAACGCGGAAGTCAGCGCCCTGCACCATTATGTTCCGGATCTGCAT
CGCAGGATGCTGCTGGCTACCCTGTGGAACACCTACATCTGTATTAACGAAGCGCTGGCATTGACCCTGA
GTGATTTTTCTCTGGTCCCGCCGCATCCATACCGCCAGTTGTTTACCCTCACAACGTTCCAGTAACCGGG
CATGTTCATCATCAGTAACCCGTATCGTGAGCATCCTCTCTCGTTTCATCGGTATCATTACCCCCATGAA
CAGAAATCCCCCTTACACGGAGGCATCAGTGACCAAACAGGAAAAAACCGCCCTTAACATGGCCCGCTTT
ATCAGAAGCCAGACATTAACGCTTCTGGAGAAACTCAACGAGCTGGACGCGGATGAACAGGCAGACATCT
GTGAATCGCTTCACGACCACGCTGATGAGCTTTACCGCAGCTGCCTCGCGCGTTTCGGTGATGACGGTGA
AAACCTCTGACACATGCAGCTCCCGGAGACGGTCACAGCTTGTCTGTAAGCGGATGCCGGGAGCAGACAA
GCCCGTCAGGGCGCGTCAGCGGGTGTTGGCGGGTGTCGGGGCGCAGCCATGACCCAGTCACGTAGCGATA
GCGGAGTGTATACTGGCTTAACTATGCGGCATCAGAGCAGATTGTACTGAGAGTGCACCATATGCGGTGT
GAAATACCGCACAGATGCGTAAGGAGAAAATACCGCATCAGGCGCTCTTCCGCTTCCTCGCTCACTGACT
CGCTGCGCTCGGTCGTTCGGCTGCGGCGAGCGGTATCAGCTCACTCAAAGGCGGTAATACGGTTATCCAC
AGAATCAGGGGATAACGCAGGAAAGAACATGTGAGCAAAAGGCCAGCAAAAGGCCAGGAACCGTAAAAAG
GCCGCGTTGCTGGCGTTTTTCCATAGGCTCCGCCCCCCTGACGAGCATCACAAAAATCGACGCTCAAGTC
AGAGGTGGCGAAACCCGACAGGACTATAAAGATACCAGGCGTTTCCCCCTGGAAGCTCCCTCGTGCGCTC
TCCTGTTCCGACCCTGCCGCTTACCGGATACCTGTCCGCCTTTCTCCCTTCGGGAAGCGTGGCGCTTTCT
CATAGCTCACGCTGTAGGTATCTCAGTTCGGTGTAGGTCGTTCGCTCCAAGCTGGGCTGTGTGCACGAAC
CCCCCGTTCAGCCCGACCGCTGCGCCTTATCCGGTAACTATCGTCTTGAGTCCAACCCGGTAAGACACGA
CTTATCGCCACTGGCAGCAGCCACTGGTAACAGGATTAGCAGAGCGAGGTATGTAGGCGGTGCTACAGAG
TTCTTGAAGTGGTGGCCTAACTACGGCTACACTAGAAGGACAGTATTTGGTATCTGCGCTCTGCTGAAGC
CAGTTACCTTCGGAAAAAGAGTTGGTAGCTCTTGATCCGGCAAACAAACCACCGCTGGTAGCGGTGGTTT
TTTTGTTTGCAAGCAGCAGATTACGCGCAGAAAAAAAGGATCTCAAGAAGATCCTTTGATCTTTTCTACG
GGGTCTGACGCTCAGTGGAACGAAAACTCACGTTAAGGGATTTTGGTCATGAGATTATCAAAAAGGATCT
TCACCTAGATCCTTTTAAATTAAAAATGAAGTTTTAAATCAATCTAAAGTATATATGAGTAAACTTGGTC
TGACAGTTACCAATGCTTAATCAGTGAGGCACCTATCTCAGCGATCTGTCTATTTCGTTCATCCATAGTT
GCCTGACTCCCCGTCGTGTAGATAACTACGATACGGGAGGGCTTACCATCTGGCCCCAGTGCTGCAATGA
TACCGCGAGACCCACGCTCACCGGCTCCAGATTTATCAGCAATAAACCAGCCAGCCGGAAGGGCCGAGCG
CAGAAGTGGTCCTGCAACTTTATCCGCCTCCATCCAGTCTATTAATTGTTGCCGGGAAGCTAGAGTAAGT
AGTTCGCCAGTTAATAGTTTGCGCAACGTTGTTGCCATTGCTGCAGGCATCGTGGTGTCACGCTCGTCGT
TTGGTATGGCTTCATTCAGCTCCGGTTCCCAACGATCAAGGCGAGTTACATGATCCCCCATGTTGTGCAA
AAAAGCGGTTAGCTCCTTCGGTCCTCCGATCGTTGTCAGAAGTAAGTTGGCCGCAGTGTTATCACTCATG
GTTATGGCAGCACTGCATAATTCTCTTACTGTCATGCCATCCGTAAGATGCTTTTCTGTGACTGGTGAGT
ACTCAACCAAGTCATTCTGAGAATAGTGTATGCGGCGACCGAGTTGCTCTTGCCCGGCGTCAACACGGGA
TAATACCGCGCCACATAGCAGAACTTTAAAAGTGCTCATCATTGGAAAACGTTCTTCGGGGCGAAAACTC
TCAAGGATCTTACCGCTGTTGAGATCCAGTTCGATGTAACCCACTCGTGCACCCAACTGATCTTCAGCAT
CTTTTACTTTCACCAGCGTTTCTGGGTGAGCAAAAACAGGAAGGCAAAATGCCGCAAAAAAGGGAATAAG
GGCGACACGGAAATGTTGAATACTCATACTCTTCCTTTTTCAATATTATTGAAGCATTTATCAGGGTTAT
TGTCTCATGAGCGGATACATATTTGAATGTATTTAGAAAAATAAACAAATAGGGGTTCCGCGCACATTTC
CCCGAAAAGTGCCACCTGACGTCTAAGAAACCATTATTATCATGACATTAACCTATAAAAATAGGCGTAT
CACGAGGCCCTTTCGTCTTCAAGAATT
