>Addgene plasmid #40245 | pAM2195 | addgene partial sequence | sequence record 69835 | LuxC-F 5'-ggtgcggaaaggattgtaga-3'
TGGTGGATCTCATGACGGAATGAGACCGTTGCAACGATTAGTGACATATATTTCTCATGAAAGGCCATCT
AACTATACGGCTAAGGATGTTGCGGTTGAAATAGAACAGACTCGATTCCTGGAAGAAGATAAGTTCCTTG
TATTTGTCCCATAATAGGTAAAAAGTATGGAAAATGAATCAAAATATAAAACCATCGACCACGTTATTTG
TGTTGAAGGAAATAAAAAAATTTATGTTTGGGAAACGCTGCCAGAAGAAAACAGCCCAAAGAGAAAGAAT
GCCATTATTATTGCGTCTGGTTTTGCCCGCAGGATGGATCATTTTGCTGGTCTGGCGGAATATTTATCGC
GGAATGGATTTCATGTGATCCGCTATGATTCGCTTCACCACGTTGGATTGAGTTCAGGGACAATTGATGA
ATTTACAATGTCTATAGGAAAGCAGAGCTTGTTAGCAGTGGTTGATTGGTTAACTACACGAAAAATAAAT
AACTTCGGTATGTTGGCTTCAAGCTTATCTGCGCGGATAGCTTATGCAAGCCTATCTGAAATCAATGCTT
CGTTTTTAATCACCGCAGTCGGTGTTGTTAACTTAAGATATTCTCTTGAAAGAGCTTTAGGGTTTGATTA
TCTCAGTCTACCCATTAATGAATTGCCGAATAATCTAGATTTTGAAGGCCATAAATTGGGTGCTGAAGTC
TTTGCGAGAGATTGTCTTGATTTTGGTTGGGAAGATTTAGCTTCTACAATTAATAACATGATGTATCTTG
ATATACCGTTTATTGCTTTTACTGCAAATAACGATAATTGGGTCAAGCAAGATGAAGTTATCACATTGTT
ATCAAATATTCGTAGTAATCGATGCAAGATATATTCTTTGTTAGGAAGTTCGCATGACTTGAGTGAAA
