>Addgene plasmid #40245 | pAM2195 | addgene partial sequence | sequence record 72620 | pNS2-rev 5'-GCCACGTTACTGCTCGATGG-3'
GCGGATTTTGCATCACGAAGCGGGTCACTACTTGGTAGCAACCGCGCTGGGGTTACCAGATCCGTCGATC
ATATCGTCAATTATTACCTCCACGGGGAGAGCCTGAGCAAACTGGCCTCAGGCATTTGAGAAGCACACGG
TCACACTGCTTCCGGTAGTCAATAAACCGGTAAACCAGCAATAGACATAAGCGGCTATTTAACGACCCTG
CCCTGAACCGACGACCGGGTCGAATTTGCTTTCGAATTTCTGCCATTCATCCGCTTATTATCACTTATTC
AGGCGTAGCAACCAGGCGTTTAAGGGCACCAATAACTGCCTTAAAAAAATTACGCCCCGCCCTGCCACTC
ATCGCAGTACTGTTGTAATTCATTAAGCATTCTGCCGACATGGAAGCCATCACAAACGGCATGATGAACC
TGAATCGCCAGCGGCATCAGCACCTTGTCGCCTTGCGTATAATATTTGCCCATGGTGAAAACGGGGGCGA
AGAAGTTGTCCATATTGGCCACGTTTAAATCAAAACTGGTGAAACTCACCCAGGGATTGGCTGAGACGAA
AAACATATTCTCAATAAACCCTTTAGGGAAATAGGCCAGGTTTTCACCGTAACACGCCACATCTTGCGAA
TATATGTGTAGAAACTGCCGGAAATCGTCGTGGTATTCACTCCAGAGCGATGAAAACGTTTCAGTTTGCT
CATGGAAAACGGTGTAACAAGGGTGAACACTATCCCATATCACCAGCTCACCGTCTTTCATTGCCATACG
GAATTCCGGATGAGCATTCATCAGGCGGGCAAGAATGTGAATAAAGGCCGGATAAAACTTGTGCTTATTT
TTCTTTACGGTCTTTAAAAAGGCCGTAATATCCAGCTGAACGGTCTGGTTATAGGTACATTGAGCAACTG
ACTGAAATGCCTCAAAATGTTCTTTACGATGCCATTGGGATATATCAACGGTGGTATATCCAGTGATTTT
TT
